>Addgene plasmid #155175 | pDUAL_2_T5 | addgene full sequence | sequence record 310562 | Addgene NGS Result
GATCCAAATCATAAAAAATTTATTTGCTTTGTGAGCGGATAACAATTATAATAGATTCAATTGTGAGCGG
ATAACAATTTCACACAGAATCTAAAGAGGAGAAAACGTCCATGGCAAGCTGGAGCCACCCGCAGTTCGAA
AAGGGTACC
[1512 nt withheld, positions 150-1661]
TAAAAGCTTGACTCCTGTTGATAGATCCAGTAATGACCTCAGAACTCCATCTGGATTTGTTCAGAACGCT
CGGTTGCCGCCGGGCGTTTTTTATTGGTGAGAATGAATTCGACACCATCGAATGGTGCAAAACCTTTCGC
GGTATGGCATGATAGCGCCCGGAAGAGAGTCAATTCAGGGTGGTGAATGTGAAACCAGTAACGTTATACG
ATGTCGCAGAGTATGCCGGTGTCTCTTATCAGACCGTTTCCCGCGTGGTGAACCAGGCCAGCCACGTTTC
TGCGAAAACGCGGGAAAAAGTGGAAGCGGCGATGGCGGAGCTGAATTACATTCCCAACCGCGTGGCACAA
CAACTGGCGGGCAAACAGTCGTTGCTGATTGGCGTTGCCACCTCCAGTCTGGCCCTGCACGCGCCGTCGC
AAATTGTCGCGGCGATTAAATCTCGCGCCGATCAACTGGGTGCCAGCGTGGTGGTGTCGATGGTAGAACG
AAGCGGCGTCGAAGCCTGTAAAGCGGCGGTGCACAATCTTCTCGCGCAACGCGTCAGTGGGCTGATCATT
AACTATCCGCTGGATGACCAGGATGCCATTGCTGTGGAAGCTGCCTGCACTAATGTTCCGGCGTTATTTC
TTGATGTCTCTGACCAGACACCCATCAACAGTATTATTTTCTCCCATGAGGACGGTACGCGACTGGGCGT
GGAGCATCTGGTCGCATTGGGTCACCAGCAAATCGCGCTGTTAGCGGGCCCATTAAGTTCTGTCTCGGCG
CGTCTGCGTCTGGCTGGCTGGCATAAATATCTCACTCGCAATCAAATTCAGCCGATAGCGGAACGGGAAG
GCGACTGGAGTGCCATGTCCGGTTTTCAACAAACCATGCAAATGCTGAATGAGGGCATCGTTCCCACTGC
GATGCTGGTTGCCAACGATCAGATGGCGCTGGGCGCAATGCGCGCCATTACCGAGTCCGGGCTGCGCGTT
GGTGCGGATATCTCGGTAGTGGGATACGACGATACCGAGGACAGCTCATGTTATATCCCGCCGTTAACCA
CCATCAAACAGGATTTTCGCCTGCTGGGGCAAACCAGCGTGGACCGCTTGCTGCAACTCTCTCAGGGCCA
GGCGGTGAAGGGCAATCAGCTGTTGCCCGTCTCACTGGTGAAAAGAAAAACCACCCTGGCGCCCAATACG
CAAACCGCCTCTCCCCGCGCGTTGGCCGATTCATTAATGCAGCTGGCACGACAGGTTTCCCGACTGGAAA
GCGGGCAGTGAAGATCTATTAAAGAGGAGAAATTAAGCATGAGTATTCAACATTTCCGTGTCGCCCTTAT
TCCCTTTTTTGCGGCATTTTGCCTTCCTGTTTTTGCTCACCCAGAAACGCTGGTGAAAGTAAAAGATGCT
GAAGATCAGTTGGGTGCACGAGTGGGTTACATCGAACTGGATCTCAACAGCGGTAAGATCCTTGAGAGTT
TTCGCCCCGAAGAACGTTTTCCAATGATGAGCACTTTTAAAGTTCTGCTATGTGGCGCGGTATTATCCCG
TATTGACGCCGGGCAAGAGCAACTCGGTCGCCGCATACACTATTCTCAGAATGACTTGGTTGAGTACTCA
CCAGTCACAGAAAAGCATCTTACGGATGGCATGACAGTAAGAGAATTATGCAGTGCTGCCATAACCATGA
GTGATAACACTGCGGCCAACTTACTTCTGACAACGATCGGAGGACCGAAGGAGCTAACCGCTTTTTTGCA
CAACATGGGGGATCATGTAACTCGCCTTGATCGTTGGGAACCGGAGCTGAATGAAGCCATACCAAACGAC
GAGCGTGACACCACGATGCCTGTAGCAATGGCAACAACGTTGCGCAAACTATTAACTGGCGAACTACTTA
CTCTAGCTTCCCGGCAACAATTAATAGACTGGATGGAGGCGGATAAAGTTGCAGGACCACTTCTGCGCTC
GGCCCTTCCGGCTGGCTGGTTTATTGCTGATAAATCTGGAGCCGGTGAGCGTGGGTCTCGCGGTATCATT
GCAGCACTGGGGCCAGATGGTAAGCCCTCCCGTATCGTAGTTATCTACACGACGGGGAGTCAGGCAACTA
TGGATGAACGAAATAGACAGATCGCTGAGATAGGTGCCTCACTGATTAAGCATTGGTAACTGCAGATCCT
TAGCGAAAGCTAAGGATTTTTTTTACTCGAGCAAAAAACCCCTCAAGACCCGTTTAGAGGCCCCAAGGGG
TTATGCTAGTGTACACTACAATGTCACATCGACACGAACTGTTGACCCTGCGGGGGCATAAGGAACCAAG
TTGCCTTCTACAGGTGTTCCATCAACGACAAGGCGACCGCGTGATCCGTCGGTCCCACTGTTAGTGACTG
TTATCTCGTAAGTGGCTCCACGGGCGACACGCGTAACCGTAAAGCTAGGTACGTCAGGTCCGATCTGCGG
GTCTACCACCAAGCCGTCGTACTCTGGGCGAACCCCAAGAAGGTACTGTGACACGGTCACAAAGTTCCAA
GCCGCAGTCCCGGTAAGCCAGCTGTTCTTTGCTTCACCGTGACGGACCGCCTCCTTCCCTGCTATCATTT
GTGCATAGACATAGGGTTCAAGACGGTGAACGTCGCTTATGTCCTCGCGATACGCGGGAGTAATTCTCTT
GTAGTAATCAAATGCCCGTCCGCCTCTTCCGACGACAGTTTCCGCTATGATAACCCAAGGATTATTGTGG
CAAAATATACCTCCATTCTCTTTATACCCGGGTGGATAAGTGGATACTTCACCCATGTGTACTTGGTATG
TAGTGTATGCTGGGTATTGAAGGACCATACCGTGATCGGTTGCCAACATTTCGTTCACAGAATCAAGCGC
CTTAATAGCGGGAGCGTCCGTATCTTGAGGCCCTTCGCCTACACCGACTCCAGCCATCACCGCGAACCCT
TGCGGTTCGATCCAAATCTTCCCTTCGTCATGTGCGTCGGTGCCGATAGGGTTTCCATAATAGTCATAAG
CTCTCAAGAACCAGCTGCCGTCCCACCCGTCGGTCAGAAGTGCGTCTCTCATTTCAGCCACATGCCCTCT
TGCTCTATCGGCTACGTCGGCCAACCCGCGCCGCGCTGCCAACTCGGCATACTGCTCCCCATATAAAACG
AATTGCGCGGCTATGAACGTTGACTCCGCTACGCCACCGGCTTGGTTCTCCGTTGTCTGAAATGACTCGC
CCGGGGTTGTACTGAAGCAATTAAGATTCAAACAATCGTTCCAATCTGCGCGGCCAATAAGAGGCAAACC
GTGGGGACCCCGATGGGTTACGGTAAACTCAAAACTACGGGTCAGGTGCTCAAATAACGGAACTTCTGAC
CCCGGTTCGTTATCAAAAGGTACGGGCTCATCTAATATGGAGAAGTCACCAGTTTCTTTGATGTAGGCGG
CAGTTCCCGCGATTAACCAAAGAGGATCGTCGTTAAACCCAGAGCCAATGTCGTTGTTACCGCGCTTCGT
TAAAGGTTGGTATTGGTGATAAGCGGAACCGTCCGCGAACTGGGTTGACGCTATGTCAATGATGCGCTCA
CGCGCCCGCTCTGGGATTAAGTGAACAAAGCCCAGAAGGTCTTGGTTGCTATCACGAAACCCCATCCCTC
TCCCAATACCGGTCTCGAAAAAGCTCGCCGAGCGACTCATGTTAAAGGTTACCATGCATTGGTACTGATT
CCATATATTAACCATCCGGTCCAATTTTTCGTCATTGGAACTAACGGAATACGTCGATAACAAATCCGTC
CAATAATCCTTCAAAGCGGCGAAAGCTGCGTCAGTCTGTTCGGACGTAGCAAATCTTGATAATAAAGCGT
GAGCTCTTTCTTTATTCACGACCTGTTTTGCGTCGTCTGCCCACTTCTCCTCATCAGGATTTTCCACGTA
CCCAAGCACATAAACCAATTCTCTGGATTCTCCAGGCGCTAAAGACACTGCCACGCTATGAGAGCCAATA
GGATACCATCCACTTGCAACGCTATTTGCACTTTCTCCCTTAAGGGGAACTGCGGCTTCACCAAGCGAGT
TATAGGCTCCCACAAATGTGTCGCGATCTGTATCGAAACCCTCGGCCTGCGTATTAACGGCGAATACCGC
GTAGTGATCGCGTCTCTCCCGGTACTCTGTACGGTGATAAATTGCACTGCCATGCGGAGATTCTTGTTCC
ACTTCAACCTCTCCTATGCTCAGATTACGCTGGTAGTTAGTTTGATCGTCTTGCGCGTTCCAAAGACAAA
ATTCGACAAAAGAAAACAACGTCAGGGATTTATACGAGTCAGAGGTATTAGTGACCGTAACTTTCTGGAC
CTCCGCGTTCTCACCGACTGGGACGAAAAACAAGGTCTCAACCCGTACCCCATTTCTTTCACCTGTAATG
GTACTGTAGCCAAGACCATGTCTGGCTTCAAAATGATCTAAGTCTGCTTTAACAGGAAGCCACGATGGCG
TCCAAACGTCCCCACCGTCGTTTACATAAAGATACCGGCCTCCCGCGTCTGCTGGTATGTTGTTGTATCT
GTATCTTGTCAATCTACGCATCTTGGCATCGCGATAAAACGAATAGCCGCCAGCCTGGTGCGACAAAAGA
CTGAAGAACTGTTCCGAACCCAGATAGTTGATCCAAGGGTACGGAGTATGCGGTGTGGTGATAACGTACT
CGCGTGCTTCATCGTCAAAATGACCATAGCGGGTCGACCCGTGATGGTGATGGTGATGGCTGCTGCCCAT
ATGATATCTCCTTCTTAAAGTTAAACAAAATTATTTCTAGAGGGGAATTGTTATCCGCTCACAATTCCCC
TATAGTGAGTCGTATTAATTTCGCGGGATCGACTAGTAGATCAAAGGATCTTCTTGAGATCCTTTTTTTC
TGCGCGTAATCTGCTGCTTGCAAACAAAAAAACCACCGCTACCAGCGGTGGTTTGTTTGCCGGATCAAGA
GCTACCAACTCTTTTTCCGAAGGTAACTGGCTTCAGCAGAGCGCAGATACCAAATACTGTCCTTCTAGTG
TAGCCGTAGTTAGGCCACCACTTCAAGAACTCTGTAGCACCGCCTACATACCTCGCTCTGCTAATCCTGT
TACCAGTGGCTGCTGCCAGTGGCGATAAGTCGTGTCTTACCGGGTTGGACTCAAGACGATAGTTACCGGA
TAAGGCGCAGCGGTCGGGCTGAACGGGGGGTTCGTGCACACAGCCCAGCTTGGAGCGAACGACCTACACC
GAACTGAGATACCTACAGCGTGAGCTATGAGAAAGCGCCACGCTTCCCGAAGGGAGAAAGGCGGACAGGT
ATCCGGTAAGCGGCAGGGTCGGAACAGGAGAGCGCACGAGGGAGCTTCCAGGGGGAAACGCCTGGTATCT
TTATAGTCCTGTCGGGTTTCGCCACCTCTGACTTGAGCGTCGATTTTTGTGATGCTCGTCAGGGGGGCGG
AGCCTATGGAAAAACGCCAGCAACGCGGCCTTTTTACGGTTCCTGGCCTTTTGCTGGCCTTTTGCTCACA
TGTTCTTTCCTGCGTTATCCCCTGATTCTGTGGATAACCGTATTACCGCCTTTGAGTGAGCTGATACCGC
TCGCCGCAGCCGAACGACCGAGCGCAGCGAGTCAGTGAGCGAGGAAGCGGAAGAGCGCCTGATGCGGTAT
TTTCTCCTTACGCATCTGTGCGGTATTTCACACCGCATATGGTGCACTCTCAGTACAATCTGCTCTGATG
CCGCATAGTTAAGCCAGTATACACTCCGCTATCGCTACGTGACTGGGTCATGGCTGCGCCCCGACACCCG
CCAACG
Features (pLannotate 1.2.2; 17 found; start..end, strand, type, name):
      9..53      +  promoter       T5 promoter: bacteriophage T5 promoter for E. coli RNA polymerase, with embedded lac operator
     61..77      +  protein_bind   lac operator: The lac repressor binds to the lac operator to inhibit transcription in E. coli. This inhibition can be relieved by adding lactose or isopropyl-β-D-thiogalactopyranoside (IPTG). lac repressor encoded by lacI
    120..143     +  CDS            Strep-Tag II: peptide that binds Strep-Tactin®, an engineered form of streptavidin
    150..1661    +  CDS            sucP (sequence withheld): SUCP_BIFAA - Also known as spl From Bifidobacterium adolescentis (strain ATCC 15703 / DSM 20083 / NCTC 11814 / E194a).
   1671..1765    +  terminator     lambda t0 terminator: transcription terminator from phage lambda
   1772..1849    +  promoter       lacIq promoter: lacI (mutant); In the lacIq allele, a single base change in the promoter boosts expression of the lacI gene about 10-fold.
   1850..2932    +  CDS            lacI: lac repressor; lacI; The lac repressor binds to the lac operator to inhibit transcription in E. coli. This inhibition can be relieved by adding lactose or isopropyl-β-D-thiogalactopyranoside (IPTG).
   2960..3820    +  CDS            AmpR: β-lactamase; bla; confers resistance to ampicillin, carbenicillin, and related antibiotics
   3827..3856    +  terminator     bacterial terminator (fragment): putative bacterial transcription terminator
   3863..3910    -  terminator     T7 terminator: transcription terminator for bacteriophage T7 RNA polymerase
   3926..6382    -  CDS            cbpA: CBPA_THENN - Experimental evidence at protein level: Swiss-Prot protein existence level 1. Catalyzes the phosphorolysis of cellobiose, yielding glucose 1-phosphate and glucose. Is inactive against cellotriose and the disaccharides lactose, chitobiose and xylobiose. May be the primary enzyme for processing cellobiose in T.neapolitana. From Thermotoga neapolitana (strain ATCC 49049 / DSM 4359 / NBRC 107923 / NS-E).
   6392..6409    -  CDS            7xHis (fragment): 6xHis affinity tag
   6428..6450    -  RBS            RBS: efficient ribosome binding site from bacteriophage T7 gene 10 (Olins and Rangwala, 1989)
   6465..6489    -  protein_bind   lac operator: The lac repressor binds to the lac operator to inhibit transcription in E. coli. This inhibition can be relieved by adding lactose or isopropyl-β-D-thiogalactopyranoside (IPTG). lac repressor encoded by lacI
   6490..6508    -  promoter       T7 promoter: promoter for bacteriophage T7 RNA polymerase
   6545..7133    +  rep_origin     ori: high-copy-number ColE1/pMB1/pBR322/pUC origin of replication
   7319..7459    -  misc_feature   bom: basis of mobility region from pBR322
