[The description below was written by a language model from this plasmid's Addgene catalogue record and pLannotate feature annotations shown in this document.]
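Description:
pDUAL_2_T5 is a self-assembled bacterial expression plasmid of about 7.5 kb, designed for co-expression of two enzymes in E. coli. It is a variant of pDUAL_T5 in which the origin of replication was exchanged for a pBR322-type origin and a bom (basis of mobility) site was added. The catalogue lists it as low copy, although the automated annotation labels the origin generically as a ColE1/pMB1-family element. Selection is through the AmpR β-lactamase gene. The plasmid also carries its own lacI under the lacIq promoter, so the lac repressor is supplied in cis.

The two coding sequences sit in separate transcription units with opposite orientations. Sucrose phosphorylase from Bifidobacterium adolescentis (BaSP) carries an N-terminal Strep-Tag II. It is driven by a bacteriophage T5 promoter with lac operator sequences, which is read by the host RNA polymerase, and the unit ends at the lambda t0 terminator. On the opposite strand, cellobiose phosphorylase from Cellulomonas uda (CuCBP) carries an N-terminal His tag. It is expressed from a T7 promoter with a lac operator and the T7 gene 10 ribosome binding site, and ends at a T7 terminator. This unit therefore needs a host that supplies T7 RNA polymerase, such as a BL21(DE3) strain. The annotation tool matched this ORF to a Thermotoga neapolitana cellobiose phosphorylase homologue, but the catalogue assigns it to C. uda.

Both promoters are lac-repressed and so should respond to IPTG, while their different strengths and polymerase dependence set the ratio of the two enzymes. The associated publication concerns plasmid design for tunable two-enzyme co-expression to support whole-cell production of cellobiose.
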