Addgene plasmid #155175: pDUAL_2_T5
Purpose: see pDUAL_T5: exchanged origin of replication (pBR322) and introduced bom site
Depositing lab: Bernd Nidetzky. Depositing organization: Austrian Centre of Industrial Biotechnology. Publication: Plasmid Design for Tunable Two-Enzyme Co-Expression Promotes Whole-Cell Production of Cellobiose. Schwaiger KN, Voit A, Dobiasova H, Luley C, Wiltschi B, Nidetzky B. Biotechnol J. 2020 Jul 15:e2000063. doi: 10.1002/biot.202000063. PubMed 32668097.
Backbone
  Vector backbone: self assembled
  Backbone size w/o insert (bp): 3432
  Total vector size (bp): 7476
  Vector type: Bacterial Expression, Synthetic Biology
Growth in bacteria
  Bacterial resistance: Ampicillin, 100 μg/mL
  Growth temperature: 37°C
  Growth strain: DH5alpha
  Growth instructions: Use E. coli BL21(DE3) for expression and grow at room temperature.
  Copy number: Low Copy
Gene/Insert 1
  Gene/Insert name: Sucrose Phosphorylase from Bifidobacterium adolescentis (alt name: BaSP)
  Species: Bifidobacterium adolescentis
  Insert size (bp): 1515
  GenBank ID: AF543301.1
  Entrez Gene: BAD_RS00415 (a.k.a. BAD_RS00415, BAD_0078)
  Tag / fusion protein: Strep - Tag II (N terminal on backbone)
Gene/Insert 2
  Gene/Insert name: Cellobiose phosphorylase from Cellulomonas uda (alt name: CuCBP)
  Species: Cellulomonas uda
  Insert size (bp): 2466
  GenBank ID: AAQ20920.1
  Tag / fusion protein: His Tag (N terminal on backbone)
Terms and licenses: Academic/Nonprofit Terms; Industry Terms: Not Available to Industry
How to cite: pDUAL_2_T5 was a gift from Bernd Nidetzky (Addgene plasmid # 155175 ; http://n2t.net/addgene:155175 ; RRID:Addgene_155175)
